Addgene plasmid #40156: pFM110
Depositing lab: Geraldine Seydoux. Depositing organization: Johns Hopkins University and School of Medicine. Publication: Microtubules induce self-organization of polarized PAR domains in Caenorhabditis elegans zygotes. Motegi F, Zonies S, Hao Y, Cuenca AA, Griffin E, Seydoux G. Nat Cell Biol. 2011 Oct 9;13(11):1361-7. doi: 10.1038/ncb2354. PubMed 21983565.
Backbone
  Vector backbone: pGEX-6p-1
  Backbone manufacturer: GE
  Backbone size w/o insert (bp): 4900
  Vector type: Bacterial Expression
Growth in bacteria
  Bacterial resistance: Ampicillin, 100 μg/mL
  Growth temperature: 37°C
  Growth strain: DH5alpha
  Copy number: Unknown
Gene/Insert
  Gene/Insert name: par-2 RNAi resistant, 7SE (alt name: par-2)
  Species: C. elegans (nematode)
  Mutation: 7SE; base pairs 6-523 of par-2 were recoded to create the RNAi-resistant par-2 transgene.
  GenBank ID: NC_003281.9
  Entrez Gene: par-2 (a.k.a. CELE_F58B6.3)
  Promoter: tac
  Tag / fusion protein: GST (N terminal on backbone)
  Cloning method: Restriction Enzyme; 5′ cloning site BamHI (not destroyed); 3′ cloning site NotI (not destroyed)
  Sequencing primers: 5′ pGEX5; 3′ pGEX3
Terms and licenses: Academic/Nonprofit Terms; Industry Terms: Not Available to Industry
Depositor comments: Alternate plasmid name: pGEX6p1-par-2 7SE 7SE mutations are: S190E, S197E, S241E, S265E, S295E, S301E, and S335E. Note: Mutations T6A and S8A were discovered during the Addgene quality control process and are present in this plasmid.
How to cite: pFM110 was a gift from Geraldine Seydoux (Addgene plasmid # 40156 ; http://n2t.net/addgene:40156 ; RRID:Addgene_40156)
