[The description below was written by a language model from this plasmid's Addgene catalogue record.]
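Description:
pFM110 (also called pGEX6p1-par-2 7SE) is a bacterial expression plasmid built on the pGEX-6p-1 backbone, a roughly 4.9 kb vector designed for producing glutathione S-transferase fusion proteins in E. coli. It is selected with ampicillin. The record does not include a feature table, so details such as the replication origin are not documented here, and the copy number is listed as unknown. Expression is driven by the tac promoter, a hybrid trp/lac promoter normally induced with IPTG, and the backbone supplies an N-terminal GST tag that allows affinity purification of the fusion protein on glutathione resin.

The insert, cloned between BamHI and NotI sites that both remain intact, encodes the C. elegans polarity protein PAR-2. Two sets of changes are recorded. First, base pairs 6–523 of the coding sequence were recoded to make the gene resistant to RNAi directed against endogenous par-2, a feature carried over from transgene designs and not relevant to bacterial expression itself. Second, the "7SE" variant replaces seven serines with glutamate (S190E, S197E, S241E, S265E, S295E, S301E and S335E); serine-to-glutamate changes of this kind are commonly used to mimic phosphorylation, although the record does not state that intent. The depositor notes also flag two additional substitutions, T6A and S8A, found during repository quality control and present in the plasmid.

The construct is suited to producing recombinant GST–PAR-2 7SE for in vitro biochemical work. It comes from a study of how microtubules contribute to the self-organization of polarized PAR domains in the C. elegans zygote.
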