>Addgene plasmid #40156 | pFM110 | addgene partial sequence | sequence record 53656 | pGEX5
AGTTCTGTTCCAGGGGCCCCTGGGAATCCATGACGGATTTAGACGCTTCAGCCGCTCAAATACGGGCTTC
GCAGAGCGATTTATCGATTGCCAACTCATCGCCACGTCTGCTGGAGTCCAACGCAACTACTTCTACAGCG
TGCATCAACGACGTTCAACAGCCGGTTCGACGCGATTTGAGCTCGGAACTCCTCTGTCCACTGTGTGATC
AGCTTTTCGACAGGCCCGTAATGGTAACATGTGGGCACTCGTACTGTGAGCCGTGCATCGAACGACATAC
ACGTGATACGAGAGCCTGTGTAATCTGTAAACTCGACGTTGGACCATTTGCAGCGATGATTCCCAGCATT
ACACTTGATAATATGGTCCGAAAATTGAAAAACCAGGAGAATATCGAGAGCAGCTACGACGATTTGTTCA
TTTGTGAGGAAAAGCTCCAAAAAGCGCCAACACCACCAATTTCGGAGGAAATTCCGGCTCAAAAAATGAC
GAGAAGCCTGTCACAACGGTCTAAACGACGCTTATTCTTCTCAATTGCGGGCCCAACGATTTGCTCGAGC
CCAATCACCCCACACCGCCGTCGCCCACTGTCGCCAGAGGCACGTCCCGCCAAAAGTGAGCTGAAAATCC
CGCCGGAGCCGCTGAACCACTCGCTCTCACCTCCAGGATTCCATAACAGTCACCACCACCGAGACGATTC
TCTGGTGCTCGCCGGCGGAA
