>Addgene plasmid #40156 | pFM110 | addgene partial sequence | sequence record 54120 | pGEX3
ACGCGCGAGGCAGATCGTCAGTCAGTCACGATGCGGCCGCCTATGACGGTGATGATGACGTGGCAATGGG
TGATGACGTGGGAGTTTGAGGATTACGGGCGGTCGTTACACGTTCACAAATTGAGAGGAGCATCTCTTCC
ACGACTCCTTTATCCAGTTGATTAGCACACACATCACGAATCGGTATCGTTTTCATCGTAGTTTCGAGTG
CATTTGCAGAAAGTACACGTGTTTGGCCTGAAGCCTCCGATGGGACGTTCATAAGCATTTCACATTGCAC
ATGAATGTGCTGAGCATGTTTCATATTTCGATGAATCTGATGAGCCGACAGTATTGAAGCCGGGTTCCGG
GTGTCGACGAGTAGGTAGGCAGCGTCACAGGCGTCCATATATGCCTGCGGAAGATTCGAATTATCATATT
CCGGATCGATAATGTCCAGCACGTATTCCATGTCAGTCTCGTCGTTGTTGAGCACCATCGAAACGATGTG
CGGAAGACGGTTATCTCCCTCCGGGAACGGCATCATTCCGATTCCAGCGAGCCGATATCGCTCGGCGATC
GGAATTATGCGAATACGGTCGGTGCCCTCCAGGAATAGTTGACGAATCGCGCGAACAAAAGTGGTTTTTC
CGGCTCCAGAGTGTCCAAAAACGACGAGCGTAATCTCACAGCCCGATGCGACACGCTCAAACTTCCGGCC
TATTCCAGTATAATAGCCGAGAGCCGAGAACTTTGACAATTGCAACGGCTCATCATATTCCGGATCGTCG
TGCTCATTTTCGAGCCGAACAAATGAGATTGTGGTGTGGTGGTGGCTC
