>Addgene plasmid #40156 | pFM110 | addgene partial sequence | sequence record 54230 | wPar-2-F2 5'-GAACCACTCGCTCTCACCTCC-3'
ACGATTCTCTGGTGCTCGCCGGCGGAAATTTCCGCCGAAATGGATTCGGCCGACGTGAGGAACGCTTCAC
CGCCGCCACCACCAGTGCACAAAGTTTTGCTGAAAGTTCGCAGATTTCCACTGGAAATGAGTCGAAAATC
GATGACGAGTCCGACGGGACAAAGCTGAAGCGCAACTCGTTCCTTCGTAGATCACTCAACGCGTTTCGCT
CGAAAAGCGAGGGCAAAGAGCAAAAGGAGTTCCGAGTTTTTGCTCAGATCCCTGAGCACCCCACGGAGCA
CCATGATGTTCCAGAAGGAGACGTGGAGCATTTGCTCCCAGAGAAGCCGACCAAATCCGAGATAAGATCG
CTCTGGAAGCGGCTTTTCATGCCGAAAAAGGTGTCAAAAGTGTCGCCAGCGGCCGTCCAGCTGCTGAGCC
AATCGCCTAGCACCACTGACGAACGGAGCCACCACCACACCACAATCTCATTTGTTCGGCTCGAAAATGA
GCACGACGATCCGGAATATGATGAGCCGTTGCAATTGTCAAAGTTCTCGGCTCTCGGCTATTATACTGGA
ATAGGCCGGAAGTTTGAGCGTGTCGCATCGGGCTGTGAGATTACGCTCGTCGTTTTTGGACACTCTGGAG
CCGGAAAAACCACTTTTGTTCGCGCGATTCGTCAACTATTCCTGGAGGGCACCGACCGTATTCGCATAAT
TCCGATCGCCGAGCGATATCGGCTCGCTGGAATCGGAATGATGCCGTTCCCGGAGGGAGATAACCGTCTT
CCGCACATCGTTTCGATGGTGCTCAACAACGACGAGACTGACATGGAATACGTGCTGGACATTATCGATC
CGGAATATGATA
